Addgene plasmid #33068: pQCXIH-Flag-YAP-S381A
Depositing lab: Kunliang Guan. Depositing organization: University of California, San Diego (UCSD). Publication: A coordinated phosphorylation by Lats and CK1 regulates YAP stability through SCF(beta-TRCP). Zhao B, Li L, Tumaneng K, Wang CY, Guan KL. Genes Dev. 2010 Jan 1. 24(1):72-85. 10.1101/gad.1843810 PubMed 20048001.
Backbone
  Vector backbone: pQCXIH
  Backbone manufacturer: Clontech
  Backbone size w/o insert (bp): 7800
  Vector type: Mammalian Expression, Retroviral
  Selectable markers: Hygromycin
Growth in bacteria
  Bacterial resistance: Ampicillin, 100 μg/mL
  Growth temperature: 37°C
  Growth strain: DH5alpha
  Copy number: Unknown
Gene/Insert
  Gene/Insert name: YAP
  Species: H. sapiens (human)
  Mutation: S381A
  Entrez Gene: YAP1 (a.k.a. COB1, YAP, YAP-1, YAP2, YAP65, YKI)
  Promoter: CMV
  Tag / fusion protein: Flag (N terminal on insert)
  Cloning method: Restriction Enzyme; 5′ cloning site NA (unknown if destroyed); 3′ cloning site NA (unknown if destroyed)
  Sequencing primers: 5′ CMV-F
Terms and licenses: Academic/Nonprofit Terms; Industry Terms: Not Available to Industry
How to cite: pQCXIH-Flag-YAP-S381A was a gift from Kunliang Guan (Addgene plasmid # 33068 ; http://n2t.net/addgene:33068 ; RRID:Addgene_33068)
