[The description below was written by a language model from this plasmid's Addgene catalogue record.]
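Description:
pQCXIH-Flag-YAP-S381A is a retroviral mammalian expression plasmid built on the commercial pQCXIH backbone (about 7.8 kb without insert). It is propagated in E. coli under ampicillin selection, and transduced or transfected mammalian cells are selected with hygromycin. The record lists an internal CMV promoter driving the insert. Vectors of the pQCXI series are generally bicistronic, self-inactivating designs in which the gene of interest and the drug marker share one transcript through an IRES, flanked by retroviral LTRs with a packaging signal. No feature table is provided here, so those elements are inferred from the backbone name and not documented for this clone. The cloning sites used are also not recorded.

The payload is human YAP (YAP1), the transcriptional co-activator regulated by the Hippo pathway, carrying an N-terminal Flag epitope tag for detection and immunoprecipitation. The insert bears an S381A substitution, which replaces a serine with a non-phosphorylatable alanine. The associated publication title concerns coordinated phosphorylation by Lats and CK1 that controls YAP stability through the SCF(beta-TRCP) ubiquitin ligase, which suggests that this mutant is intended to block phosphorylation at that residue and so probe phosphorylation-dependent degradation of YAP.

In use, the plasmid would be introduced into a retroviral packaging cell line to produce virus for stable delivery into target cells, followed by hygromycin selection. This gives populations expressing Flag-tagged mutant YAP that can be compared with wild-type or other phosphosite mutants in studies of protein stability and Hippo signalling. The YAP isoform and exact insert length are not stated in the record.
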