>Addgene plasmid #33068 | pQCXIH-Flag-YAP-S381A | addgene partial sequence | sequence record 41520 | hYAP1-R (5' GGCAGCCAAAACAGACTCCATGTCATT 3')
GTCCACATTTGTCCCAGGAATGGCTTCAAGGTAGTCTGGGAAACGGTTCTGCTGTGAGGGCAGGGTGCTT
TGGTTGATAGTATCACCTGTATCCATCTCATCCACACTGTTCAGGAAGTCATCTGGGGTTCGAGGGACAC
TGTAGCTGCTCATGCTTAGTCCACTGTCTGTAGCCTCATCTCGAGAGTGATAGGTGCCACTGTTAAGGAA
AGGATCTGAGCTATTGGTCGTCATTGTTCTCAATTCCTGAGACATCCCGGGAGAAGACACTGGATTTTGA
GTCCCACCATCCTGCTCCAGTGTTGGTAACTGGCTACGCAGGGCTAACTCCTGCCGAAGCAGTTCTTGCT
GTTTCAGCCGCAGCCTCTCCTTCTCCATCTGCAGTTGCTGCAGTCGCATCTGTTGCTGCTGGTTGGAGTT
GCTGCCACCCATGACGCCTCCCTGTGGGCTCTGGGGAGCCAGGGGTGGTGGCTGTTTCACTGGAGCACTC
TGACTGATTCTCTGGTTCATGGCAAAACGAGGGTCAAGCCTTGGGTCTAGCCAAGAGGTGGTCTTGTTCT
TATGGTTTATATAGTAAATTTCTCCATCCTGAGTCATGGCTTGTTCCCATCCATCAGGAAGAGGACCTGA
AGCCGAGTTCATCATATTCTGCTGCACTGGTGGACTGGTGG
