>Addgene plasmid #33068 | pQCXIH-Flag-YAP-S381A | addgene partial sequence | sequence record 43073 | LNCX 5'-AGCTCGTTTAGTGAACCGTCAGATC-3'
GGACCGATCCAGCCTCCGCGGCCGGGAACGGTGCATTGGAACGGACCTGCAGGAATTGATCCGCGGCCGC
ACCATGGACTACAAGGACGACGATGACAAGAAGGATCCCGGGCAGCAGCCGCCGCCTCAACCGGCCCCCC
AGGGCCAAGGGCAGCCGCCTTCGCAGCCCCCGCAGGGGCAGGGCCCGCCGTCCGGACCCGGGCAACCGGC
ACCCGCGGCGACCCAGGCGGCGCCGCAGGCACCCCCCGCCGGGCATCAGATCGTGCACGTCCGCGGGGAC
TCGGAGACCGACCTGGAGGCGCTCTTCAACGCCGTCATGAACCCCAAGACGGCCAACGTGCCCCAGACCG
TGCCCATGAGGCTCCGGAAGCTGCCCGACTCCTTCTTCAAGCCGCCGGAGCCCAAATCCCACTCCCGACA
GGCCAGTACTGATGCAGGCACTGCAGGAGCCCTGACTCCACAGCATGTTCGAGCTCATTCCTCTCCAGCT
TCTCTGCAGTTGGGAGCTGTTTCTCCTGGGACACTGACCCCCACTGGAGTAGTCTCTGGCCCAGCAGCTA
CACCCACAGCTCAGCATCTTCGACAGTCTTCTTTTGAGATACCTGATGATGTACCTCTGCCAGCAGGTTG
GGAGATGGCAAAGACATCTTCTGGTCAGAGATACTTCTTAAATCACATCGATCAGACAACAACATGGCAG
GACCCCAGGAAGGCCATGCTGTCCCAGATGAACGTCACAGCCCCCACCAGTCCACCAGTGCAGCAGAATA
TGATGAACTCGGCTTCAGGTCCTCTTCCTGATGGATGGGAACAAG
